>Addgene plasmid #226407 | pmCherryC1 VAP-A | addgene full sequence | sequence record 447853 | Addgene NGS Result
TAGTTATTAATAGTAATCAATTACGGGGTCATTAGTTCATAGCCCATATATGGAGTTCCGCGTTACATAA
CTTACGGTAAATGGCCCGCCTGGCTGACCGCCCAACGACCCCCGCCCATTGACGTCAATAATGACGTATG
TTCCCATAGTAACGCCAATAGGGACTTTCCATTGACGTCAATGGGTGGAGTATTTACGGTAAACTGCCCA
CTTGGCAGTACATCAAGTGTATCATATGCCAAGTACGCCCCCTATTGACGTCAATGACGGTAAATGGCCC
GCCTGGCATTATGCCCAGTACATGACCTTATGGGACTTTCCTACTTGGCAGTACATCTACGTATTAGTCA
TCGCTATTACCATGGTGATGCGGTTTTGGCAGTACATCAATGGGCGTGGATAGCGGTTTGACTCACGGGG
ATTTCCAAGTCTCCACCCCATTGACGTCAATGGGAGTTTGTTTTGGCACCAAAATCAACGGGACTTTCCA
AAATGTCGTAACAACTCCGCCCCATTGACGCAAATGGGCGGTAGGCGTGTACGGTGGGAGGTCTATATAA
GCAGAGCTGGTTTAGTGAACCGTCAGATCCGCTAGCATGACTGGTGGACAGCAAATGGGTCGGGATCTGT
ACGACGATGACGATAAGGATCCCGCCACCATGGTGAGCAAGGGCGAGGAGGATAACATGGCCATCATCAA
GGAGTTCATGCGCTTCAAGGTGCACATGGAGGGCTCCGTGAACGGCCACGAGTTCGAGATCGAGGGCGAG
GGCGAGGGCCGCCCCTACGAGGGCACCCAGACCGCCAAGCTGAAGGTGACCAAGGGTGGCCCCCTGCCCT
TCGCCTGGGACATCCTGTCCCCTCAGTTCATGTACGGCTCCAAGGCCTACGTGAAGCACCCCGCCGACAT
CCCCGACTACTTGAAGCTGTCCTTCCCCGAGGGCTTCAAGTGGGAGCGCGTGATGAACTTCGAGGACGGC
GGCGTGGTGACCGTGACCCAGGACTCCTCCCTGCAGGACGGCGAGTTCATCTACAAGGTGAAGCTGCGCG
GCACCAACTTCCCCTCCGACGGCCCCGTAATGCAGAAGAAGACCATGGGCTGGGAGGCCTCCTCCGAGCG
GATGTACCCCGAGGACGGCGCCCTGAAGGGCGAGATCAAGCAGAGGCTGAAGCTGAAGGACGGCGGCCAC
TACGACGCTGAGGTCAAGACCACCTACAAGGCCAAGAAGCCCGTGCAGCTGCCCGGCGCCTACAACGTCA
ACATCAAGTTGGACATCACCTCCCACAACGAGGACTACACCATCGTGGAACAGTACGAACGCGCCGAGGG
CCGCCACTCCACCGGCGGCATGGACGAGCTGTACAAGTCCGGACTCAGATCTCGAGCTCAAGCTTCGAAT
TGTGCGTCCGCCTCAGGGGCCATGGCGAAGCACGAGCAGATCCTGGTCCTCGATCCGCCCACAGACCTCA
AATTCAAAGGCCCCTTCACAGATGTAGTCACTACAAATCTTAAATTGCGAAATCCATCGGATAGAAAAGT
GTGTTTCAAAGTGAAGACTACAGCACCTCGCCGGTACTGTGTGAGGCCCAACAGTGGAATTATTGACCCA
GGGTCAACTGTGACTGTTTCAGTAATGCTACAGCCCTTTGACTATGATCCGAATGAAAAGAGTAAACACA
AGTTTATGGTACAGACAATTTTTGCTCCACCAAACACTTCAGATATGGAAGCTGTGTGGAAAGAGGCAAA
ACCTGATGAATTAATGGATTCCAAATTGAGATGCGTATTTGAAATGCCCAATGAAAATGATAAATTGAAT
GATATGGAACCTAGCAAAGCTGTTCCACTGAATGCATCTAAGCAAGATGGACCTATGCCAAAACCACACA
GTGTTTCACTTAATGATACCGAAACAAGGAAACTAATGGAAGAGTGTAAAAGACTTCAGGGAGAAATGAT
GAAGCTATCAGAAGAAAATCGGCACCTGAGAGATGAAGGTTTAAGGCTCAGAAAGGTAGCACATTCGGAT
AAACCTGGATCAACCTCAACTGCATCCTTCAGAGATAATGTCACCAGTCCTCTTCCTTCACTTCTTGTTG
TAATTGCAGCCATTTTCATTGGATTCTTTCTAGGGAAATTCATCTTGTAGCAATTCTGCAGTCGACGGTA
CCGCGGGCCCGGGATCCACCGGATCTAGATAACTGATCATAATCAGCCATACCACATTTGTAGAGGTTTT
ACTTGCTTTAAAAAACCTCCCACACCTCCCCCTGAACCTGAAACATAAAATGAATGCAATTGTTGTTGTT
AACTTGTTTATTGCAGCTTATAATGGTTACAAATAAAGCAATAGCATCACAAATTTCACAAATAAAGCAT
TTTTTTCACTGCATTCTAGTTGTGGTTTGTCCAAACTCATCAATGTATCTTAACGCGTAAATTGTAAGCG
TTAATATTTTGTTAAAATTCGCGTTAAATTTTTGTTAAATCAGCTCATTTTTTAACCAATAGGCCGAAAT
CGGCAAAATCCCTTATAAATCAAAAGAATAGACCGAGATAGGGT
[37 nt withheld, positions 2565-2601]
AAAGAACGTGGACTCCAACGTCAAAGG
[49 nt withheld, positions 2629-2677]
T
[91 nt withheld, positions 2679-2769]
G
[124 nt withheld, positions 2771-2894]
CAGGTGGCACTTTTCGGGGAAATGTGCGCGGAACCCCTATTTGTTTATTTTTCTAAATACATTCAAATAT
GTATCCGCTCATGAGACAATAACCCTGATAAATGCTTCAATAATATTGAAAAAGGAAGAGTCCTGAGGCG
GAAAGAACCAGCTGTGGAATGTGTGTCAGTTAGGGTGTGGAAAGTCCCCAGGCTCCCCAGCAGGCAGAAG
TATGCAAAGCATGCATCTCAATTAGTCAGCAACCAGGTGTGGAAAGTCCCCAGGCTCCCCAGCAGGCAGA
AGTATGCAAAGCATGCATCTCAATTAGTCAGCAACCATAGTCCCGCCCCTAACTCCGCCCATCCCGCCCC
TAACTCCGCCCAGTTCCGCCCATTCTCCGCCCCATGGCTGACTAATTTTTTTTATTTATGCAGAGGCCGA
GGCCGCCTCGGCCTCTGAGCTATTCCAGAAGTAGTGAGGAGGCTTTTTTGGAGGCCTAGGCTTTTGCAAA
GATCGATCAAGAGACAGGATGAGGATCGTTTCGCATGATTGAACAAGATGGATTGCACGCAGGTTCTCCG
GCCGCTTGGGTGGAGAGGCTATTCGGCTATGACTGGGCACAACAGACAATCGGCTGCTCTGATGCCGCCG
TGTTCCGGCTGTCAGCGCAGGGGCGCCCGGTTCTTTTTGTCAAGACCGACCTGTCCGGTGCCCTGAATGA
ACTGCAAGACGAGGCAGCGCGGCTATCGTGGCTGGCCACGACGGGCGTTCCTTGCGCAGCTGTGCTCGAC
GTTGTCACTGAAGCGGGAAGGGACTGGCTGCTATTGGGCGAAGTGCCGGGGCAGGATCTCCTGTCATCTC
ACCTTGCTCCTGCCGAGAAAGTATCCATCATGGCTGATGCAATGCGGCGGCTGCATACGCTTGATCCGGC
TACCTGCCCATTCGACCACCAAGCGAAACATCGCATCGAGCGAGCACGTACTCGGATGGAAGCCGGTCTT
GTCGATCAGGATGATCTGGACGAAGAGCATCAGGGGCTCGCGCCAGCCGAACTGTTCGCCAGGCTCAAGG
CGAGCATGCCCGACGGCGAGGATCTCGTCGTGACCCATGGCGATGCCTGCTTGCCGAATATCATGGTGGA
AAATGGCCGCTTTTCTGGATTCATCGACTGTGGCCGGCTGGGTGTGGCGGACCGCTATCAGGACATAGCG
TTGGCTACCCGTGATATTGCTGAAGAGCTTGGCGGCGAATGGGCTGACCGCTTCCTCGTGCTTTACGGTA
TCGCCGCTCCCGATTCGCAGCGCATCGCCTTCTATCGCCTTCTTGACGAGTTCTTCTGAGCGGGACTCTG
GGGTTCGAAATGACCGACCAAGCGACGCCCAACCTGCCATCACGAGATTTCGATTCCACCGCCGCCTTCT
ATGAAAGGTTGGGCTTCGGAATCGTTTTCCGGGACGCCGGCTGGATGATCCTCCAGCGCGGGGATCTCAT
GCTGGAGTTCTTCGCCCACCCTAGGGGGAGGCTAACTGAAACACGGAAGGAGACAATACCGGAAGGAACC
CGCGCTATGACGGCAATAAAAAGACAGAATAAAACGCACGGTGTTGGGTCGTTTGTTCATAAACGCGGGG
TTCGGTCCCAGGGCTGGCACTCTGTCGATACCCCACCGAGACCCCATTGGGGCCAATACGCCCGCGTTTC
TTCCTTTTCCCCACCCCACCCCCCAAGTTCGGGTGAAGGCCCAGGGCTCGCAGCCAACGTCGGGGCGGCA
GGCCCTGCCATAGCCTCAGGTTACTCATATATACTTTAGATTGATTTAAAACTTCATTTTTAATTTAAAA
GGATCTAGGTGAAGATCCTTTTTGATAATCTCATGACCAAAATCCCTTAACGTGAGTTTTCGTTCCACTG
AGCGTCAGACCCCGTAGAAAAGATCAAAGGATCTTCTTGAGATCCTTTTTTTCTGCGCGTAATCTGCTGC
TTGCAAACAAAAAAACCACCGCTACCAGCGGTGGTTTGTTTGCCGGATCAAGAGCTACCAACTCTTTTTC
CGAAGGTAACTGGCTTCAGCAGAGCGCAGATACCAAATACTGTTCTTCTAGTGTAGCCGTAGTTAGGCCA
CCACTTCAAGAACTCTGTAGCACCGCCTACATACCTCGCTCTGCTAATCCTGTTACCAGTGGCTGCTGCC
AGTGGCGATAAGTCGTGTCTTACCGGGTTGGACTCAAGACGATAGTTACCGGATAAGGCGCAGCGGTCGG
GCTGAACGGGGGGTTCGTGCACACAGCCCAGCTTGGAGCGAACGACCTACACCGAACTGAGATACCTACA
GCGTGAGCTATGAGAAAGCGCCACGCTTCCCGAAGGGAGAAAGGCGGACAGGTATCCGGTAAGCGGCAGG
GTCGGAACAGGAGAGCGCACGAGGGAGCTTCCAGGGGGAAACGCCTGGTATCTTTATAGTCCTGTCGGGT
TTCGCCACCTCTGACTTGAGCGTCGATTTTTGTGATGCTCGTCAGGGGGGCGGAGCCTATGGAAAAACGC
CAGCAACGCGGCCTTTTTACGGTTCCTGGCCTTTTGCTGGCCTTTTGCTCACATGTTCTTTCCTGCGTTA
TCCCCTGATTCTGTGGATAACCGTATTACCGCCATGCAT
Features (pLannotate 1.2.2; 18 found; start..end, strand, type, name):
     61..364     +  enhancer       CMV enhancer: human cytomegalovirus immediate early enhancer
    365..568     +  promoter       CMV promoter: human cytomegalovirus (CMV) immediate early promoter
    591..620     +  CDS            T7 tag (gene 10 leader) (fragment): leader peptide from bacteriophage T7 gene 10 promotes efficient translation in E. coli
    624..647     +  CDS            Xpress™ tag: Xpress™ epitope tag, including an enterokinase recognition and cleavage site
    660..1367    +  CDS            mCherry: mCherry is a basic (constitutively fluorescent) red fluorescent protein published in 2004, derived from Discosoma sp.. It is reported to be a very rapidly-maturing monomer with low acid sensitivity.
   1368..1401    +  misc_feature   MCS (fragment): multiple cloning site
   1404..2147    +  CDS            VAPA: VAPA_HUMAN - Also known as VAP33. Experimental evidence at protein level: Swiss-Prot protein existence level 1. Binds to OSBPL3, which mediates recruitment of VAPA to plasma membrane sites (PubMed:25447204). The ORP3-VAPA complex stimulates RRAS signaling which in turn attenuates integrin beta-1 (ITGB1) activation at the cell surface (PubMed:25447204). With OSBPL3, may regulate ER morphology (PubMed:16143324). May play a role in vesicle trafficking (PubMed:11511104, PubMed:19289470). From Homo sapiens (Human).
   2152..2187    +  misc_feature   MCS (fragment): multiple cloning site
   2204..2288    +  CDS            large T antigen (fragment): large T antigen from SV40 (simian virus 40)
   2311..2432    +  polyA_signal   SV40 poly(A) signal: SV40 polyadenylation signal
   2466..2894    -  rep_origin     f1 ori (sequence partly withheld): f1 bacteriophage origin of replication; arrow indicates direction of (+) strand synthesis
   2921..3025    +  promoter       AmpR promoter: bla
   3027..3384    +  promoter       SV40 promoter: SV40 enhancer and early promoter
   3419..4213    +  CDS            NeoR/KanR: aminoglycoside phosphotransferase from Tn5; aph(3')-II (or nptII); confers resistance to neomycin, kanamycin, and G418 (Geneticin®)
   4234..4386    +  CDS            ble (fragment): BLE_KLEPN - Experimental evidence at protein level: Swiss-Prot protein existence level 1. Binding protein with a strong affinity to the bleomycin family of antibiotics. Binds to CL990; an antimitotic-antibiotic compound. From Klebsiella pneumoniae.
   4445..4492    +  polyA_signal   HSV TK poly(A) signal: herpes simplex virus thymidine kinase polyadenylation signal (Cole and Stacy, 1985)
   4583..4599    -  polyA_signal   bGH poly(A) signal (fragment): bovine growth hormone polyadenylation signal
   4821..5409    +  rep_origin     ori: high-copy-number ColE1/pMB1/pBR322/pUC origin of replication
