[The description below was written by a language model from this plasmid's Addgene catalogue record and pLannotate feature annotations shown in this document.]
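Description:
pmCherryC1 VAP-A is a mammalian expression plasmid built on the Clontech pmCherryC1 backbone and designed to produce human VAP-A (VAPA) as a red fluorescent fusion protein. Transcription is driven by the human cytomegalovirus immediate early enhancer and promoter and terminated by an SV40 polyadenylation signal. The open reading frame begins with a short T7 gene 10 leader fragment and an Xpress epitope, which includes an enterokinase recognition site. These are followed by mCherry, a residual stretch of the multiple cloning site acting as a linker, and then the roughly 750 bp VAPA coding sequence. The tags and fluorophore therefore sit at the N terminus of VAP-A. The insert was placed into an EcoRI site that was destroyed at both junctions during cloning.

The plasmid is propagated in E. coli through a high-copy ColE1/pUC-type origin, and an f1 origin is also present. A single NeoR/KanR (Tn5 aminoglycoside phosphotransferase) cassette serves both hosts. A bacterial bla-type promoter drives kanamycin resistance in E. coli, while the adjacent SV40 enhancer/early promoter, paired with an HSV TK polyadenylation signal, allows G418 selection of stably transfected mammalian cells. The short annotated fragments of SV40 large T antigen, ble and the bGH poly(A) signal appear to be partial matches in backbone sequence rather than functional elements. The sequenced record is slightly longer (5,523 nt) than the catalogue total of 5,476 bp.

The recorded purpose is expression of mCherry-tagged VAP-A in mammalian cells. This suits fluorescence imaging of the protein's localisation and its detection via the epitope tags, and the associated publication concerns endoplasmic reticulum membrane contact sites.
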