Addgene plasmid #226407: pmCherryC1 VAP-A
Purpose: Expression of human VAP-A fused to mCherry in mammalian cells
Depositing lab: Catherine Tomasetto. Publication: Identification of MOSPD2, a novel scaffold for endoplasmic reticulum membrane contact sites. Di Mattia T, Wilhelm LP, Ikhlef S, Wendling C, Spehner D, Nomine Y, Giordano F, Mathelin C, Drin G, Tomasetto C, Alpy F. EMBO Rep. 2018 Jul;19(7). pii: embr.201745453. doi: 10.15252/embr.201745453. Epub 2018 Jun 1. PubMed 29858488.
Backbone
  Vector backbone: pmCherryC1
  Backbone manufacturer: Clontech
  Backbone size w/o insert (bp): 4722
  Total vector size (bp): 5476
  Vector type: Mammalian Expression
  Selectable markers: Neomycin (select with G418)
Growth in bacteria
  Bacterial resistance: Kanamycin, 50 μg/mL
  Growth temperature: 37°C
  Growth strain: DH5alpha
  Copy number: High Copy
Gene/Insert
  Gene/Insert name: VAP-A
  Species: H. sapiens (human)
  Insert size (bp): 750
  Entrez Gene: VAPA (a.k.a. VAMP-A, VAP-33, VAP-A, VAP33, hVAP-33)
  Tag / fusion protein: T7-Xpress tag (N terminal on insert); mCherry (N terminal on insert)
  Cloning method: Restriction Enzyme; 5′ cloning site EcoRI (destroyed during cloning); 3′ cloning site EcoRI (destroyed during cloning)
  Sequencing primers: 5′ CMV
Terms and licenses: Academic/Nonprofit Terms; Industry Terms: Not Available to Industry
How to cite: pmCherryC1 VAP-A was a gift from Catherine Tomasetto (Addgene plasmid # 226407 ; http://n2t.net/addgene:226407 ; RRID:Addgene_226407)
